>Addgene plasmid #103036 | TAL-L1-Tf1-Ctrl | addgene full sequence | sequence record 199279 | Addgene NGS Result
AAATTAACCCTCACTAAAGGGAACAAAAGCTGGAGCTAAGCTTGCTTGTTCTTTTTGCAGAAGCTCAGAA
TAAACGCTCAACTTTGGCAGATCCGCTACCGCCGCCATGTACCCATACGATGTTCCAGATTACGCTAGAT
CTCCTAAGAAAAAGAGGAAGGTGCAGGTGGATCTACGCACGCTCGGCTACAGTCAGCAGCAGCAAGAGAA
GATCAAACCGAAGGTGCGTTCGACAGTGGCGCAGCACCACGAGGCACTGGTGGGCCATGGGTTTACACAC
GCGCACATCGTTGCGCTCAGCCAACACCCGGCAGCGTTAGGGACCGTCGCTGTCACGTATCAGCACATAA
TCACGGCGTTGCCAGAGGCGACACACGAAGACATCGTTGGCGTCGGCAAACAGTGGTCCGGCGCACGCGC
CCTGGAGGCCTTGCTCACGGATGCGGGGGAGTTGAGAGGTCCGCCGTTACAGTTGGACACAGGCCAACTT
GTGAAGATTGCAAAACGTGGCGGCGTGACCGCAATGGAGGCAGTGCATGCATCGCGCAATGCACTGACGG
GTGCCCCCCTGAACCTGACCCCGGACCAAGTGGTGGCTATCGCCAGCAACCACGGCGGCAAGCAAGCGCT
CGAAACGGTGCAGCGGCTGTTGCCGGTGCTGTGCCAGGACCATGGCCTGACCCCGGACCAAGTGGTGGCT
ATCGCCAGCAACATTGGCGGCAAGCAAGCGCTCGAAACGGTGCAGCGGCTGTTGCCGGTGCTGTGCCAGG
ACCATGGCCTGACTCCGGACCAAGTGGTGGCTATCGCCAGCCACGATGGCGGCAAGCAAGCGCTCGAAAC
GGTGCAGCGGCTGTTGCCGGTGCTGTGCCAGGACCATGGCCTGACCCCGGACCAAGTGGTGGCTATCGCC
AGCAACATTGGCGGCAAGCAAGCGCTCGAAACGGTGCAGCGGCTGTTGCCGGTGCTGTGCCAGGACCATG
GCCTGACCCCGGACCAAGTGGTGGCTATCGCCAGCAACCACGGCGGCAAGCAAGCGCTCGAAACGGTGCA
GCGGCTGTTGCCGGTGCTGTGCCAGGACCATGGCCTGACTCCGGACCAAGTGGTGGCTATCGCCAGCCAC
GATGGCGGCAAGCAAGCGCTCGAAACGGTGCAGCGGCTGTTGCCGGTGCTGTGCCAGGACCATGGCCTGA
CCCCGGACCAAGTGGTGGCTATCGCCAGCAACGGTGGCGGCAAGCAAGCGCTCGAAACGGTGCAGCGGCT
GTTGCCGGTGCTGTGCCAGGACCATGGCCTGACCCCGGACCAAGTGGTGGCTATCGCCAGCAACGGTGGC
GGCAAGCAAGCGCTCGAAACGGTGCAGCGGCTGTTGCCGGTGCTGTGCCAGGACCATGGCCTGACTCCGG
ACCAAGTGGTGGCTATCGCCAGCCACGATGGCGGCAAGCAAGCGCTCGAAACGGTGCAGCGGCTGTTGCC
GGTGCTGTGCCAGGACCATGGCCTGACCCCGGACCAAGTGGTGGCTATCGCCAGCAACGGTGGCGGCAAG
CAAGCGCTCGAAACGGTGCAGCGGCTGTTGCCGGTGCTGTGCCAGGACCATGGCCTGACCCCGGACCAAG
TGGTGGCTATCGCCAGCAACCACGGCGGCAAGCAAGCGCTCGAAACGGTGCAGCGGCTGTTGCCGGTGCT
GTGCCAGGACCATGGCCTGACCCCGGACCAAGTGGTGGCTATCGCCAGCAACCACGGCGGCAAGCAAGCG
CTCGAAACGGTGCAGCGGCTGTTGCCGGTGCTGTGCCAGGACCATGGCCTGACCCCGGACCAAGTGGTGG
CTATCGCCAGCAACATTGGCGGCAAGCAAGCGCTCGAAACGGTGCAGCGGCTGTTGCCGGTGCTGTGCCA
GGACCATGGCCTGACCCCGGACCAAGTGGTGGCTATCGCCAGCAACATTGGCGGCAAGCAAGCGCTCGAA
ACGGTGCAGCGGCTGTTGCCGGTGCTGTGCCAGGACCATGGCCTGACTCCGGACCAAGTGGTGGCTATCG
CCAGCCACGATGGCGGCAAGCAAGCGCTCGAAACGGTGCAGCGGCTGTTGCCGGTGCTGTGCCAGGACCA
TGGCCTGACCCCGGACCAAGTGGTGGCTATCGCCAGCAACATTGGCGGCAAGCAAGCGCTCGAAAGCATT
GTGGCCCAGCTGAGCCGGCCTGATCCGGCGTTGGCCGCGTTGACCAACGACCACCTCGTCGCCTTGGCCT
GCCTCGGCGGACGTCCTGCCATGGATGCAGTGAAAAAGGGATTGCCGCACGCGCCGGAATTGATCAGAAG
AGTCAATCGCCGTATTGGCGAACGCACGTCCCATCGCGTTGCGGGATCCATGGACTACAAGGACGACGAT
GACAAGAGCCCCAAGAAGAAGAGAAAGGTGGAGGCCAGCGAATTCGATATCGGCGGCCGCGTCGACTGAT
AATTCTGTACAGCTACCGCGGCCGCGGATCTGGTTACCACTAAACCAGCCTCAAGAACACCCGAATGGAG
TCTCTAAGCTACATAATACCAACTTACACTTTACAAAATGTTGTCCCCCAAAATGTAGCCATTCGTATCT
GCTCCTAATAAAAAGAAAGTTTCTTCACATTCTAAAAAAAAAAAAAAAAAAAAAAAAAAAAAAAAAMCCC
CCCCCCCCCCCCCCTGCAGGGCCAAGTCGGCCGGTACCCAATTCGCCCTATAGTGAGTCGTATTACAATT
CACTGGCCGTCGTTTTACAACGTCGTGACTGGGAAAACCCTGGCGTTACCCAACTTAATCGCCTTGCAGC
ACATCCCCCTTTCGCCAGCTGGCGTAATAGCGAAGAGGCCCGCACCGATCGCCCTTCCCAACAGTTGCGC
AGCCTGAATGGCGAATGGCAAATTGTAAGCGTTAATATTTTGTTAAAATTCGCGTTAAATTTTTGTTAAA
TCAGCTCATTTTTTAACCAATAGGCCGAAATCGGCAAAATCCCTTATAAATCAAAAGAATAGACCGAGAT
AGGGT
[37 nt withheld, positions 3016-3052]
AAAGAACGTGGACTCCAACGTCAAAGG
[49 nt withheld, positions 3080-3128]
T
[91 nt withheld, positions 3130-3220]
G
[124 nt withheld, positions 3222-3345]
CAGGTGGCACTTTTCGGGGAAATGTGCGCGGAACCCCTATTTGTTTATTTTTCTAAATACATTCAAATAT
GTATCCGCTCATGAGACAATAACCCTGATAAATGCTTCAATAATATTGAAAAAGGAAGAGTATGAGTATT
CAACATTTCCGTGTCGCCCTTATTCCCTTTTTTGCGGCATTTTGCCTTCCTGTTTTTGCTCACCCAGAAA
CGCTGGTGAAAGTAAAAGATGCTGAAGATCAGTTGGGTGCACGAGTGGGTTACATCGAACTGGATCTCAA
CAGCGGTAAGATCCTTGAGAGTTTTCGCCCCGAAGAACGTTTTCCAATGATGAGCACTTTTAAAGTTCTG
CTATGTGGCGCGGTATTATCCCGTATTGACGCCGGGCAAGAGCAACTCGGTCGCCGCATACACTATTCTC
AGAATGACTTGGTTGAGTACTCACCAGTCACAGAAAAGCATCTTACGGATGGCATGACAGTAAGAGAATT
ATGCAGTGCTGCCATAACCATGAGTGATAACACTGCGGCCAACTTACTTCTGACAACGATCGGAGGACCG
AAGGAGCTAACCGCTTTTTTGCACAACATGGGGGATCATGTAACTCGCCTTGATCGTTGGGAACCGGAGC
TGAATGAAGCCATACCAAACGACGAGCGTGACACCACGATGCCTGTAGCAATGGCAACAACGTTGCGCAA
ACTATTAACTGGCGAACTACTTACTCTAGCTTCCCGGCAACAATTAATAGACTGGATGGAGGCGGATAAA
GTTGCAGGACCACTTCTGCGCTCGGCCCTTCCGGCTGGCTGGTTTATTGCTGATAAATCTGGAGCCGGTG
AGCGTGGGTCTCGCGGTATCATTGCAGCACTGGGGCCAGATGGTAAGCCCTCCCGTATCGTAGTTATCTA
CACGACGGGGAGTCAGGCAACTATGGATGAACGAAATAGACAGATCGCTGAGATAGGTGCCTCACTGATT
AAGCATTGGTAACTGTCAGACCAAGTTTACTCATATATACTTTAGATTGATTTAAAACTTCATTTTTAAT
TTAAAAGGATCTAGGTGAAGATCCTTTTTGATAATCTCATGACCAAAATCCCTTAACGTGAGTTTTCGTT
CCACTGAGCGTCAGACCCCGTAGAAAAGATCAAAGGATCTTCTTGAGATCCTTTTTTTCTGCGCGTAATC
TGCTGCTTGCAAACAAAAAAACCACCGCTACCAGCGGTGGTTTGTTTGCCGGATCAAGAGCTACCAACTC
TTTTTCCGAAGGTAACTGGCTTCAGCAGAGCGCAGATACCAAATACTGTTCTTCTAGTGTAGCCGTAGTT
AGGCCACCACTTCAAGAACTCTGTAGCACCGCCTACATACCTCGCTCTGCTAATCCTGTTACCAGTGGCT
GCTGCCAGTGGCGATAAGTCGTGTCTTACCGGGTTGGACTCAAGACGATAGTTACCGGATAAGGCGCAGC
GGTCGGGCTGAACGGGGGGTTCGTGCACACAGCCCAGCTTGGAGCGAACGACCTACACCGAACTGAGATA
CCTACAGCGTGAGCTATGAGAAAGCGCCACGCTTCCCGAAGGGAGAAAGGCGGACAGGTATCCGGTAAGC
GGCAGGGTCGGAACAGGAGAGCGCACGAGGGAGCTTCCAGGGGGAAACGCCTGGTATCTTTATAGTCCTG
TCGGGTTTCGCCACCTCTGACTTGAGCGTCGATTTTTGTGATGCTCGTCAGGGGGGCGGAGCCTATGGAA
AAACGCCAGCAACGCGGCCTTTTTACGGTTCCTGGCCTTTTGCTGGCCTTTTGCTCACATGTTCTTTCCT
GCGTTATCCCCTGATTCTGTGGATAACCGTATTACCGCCTTTGAGTGAGCTGATACCGCTCGCCGCAGCC
GAACGACCGAGCGCAGCGAGTCAGTGAGCGAGGAAGCGGAAGAGCGCCCAATACGCAAACCGCCTCTCCC
CGCGCGTTGGCCGATTCATTAATGCAGCTGGCACGACAGGTTTCCCGACTGGAAAGCGGGCAGTGAGCGC
AACGCAATTAATGTGAGTTAGCTCACTCATTAGGCACCCCAGGCTTTACACTTTATGCTTCCGGCTCGTA
TGTTGTGTGGAATTGTGAGCGGATAACAATTTCACACAGGAAACAGCTATGACCATGATTACGCCAAGCT
CG
Features (pLannotate 1.2.2; 17 found; start..end, strand, type, name):
      2..20      +  promoter       T3 promoter: promoter for bacteriophage T3 RNA polymerase
     45..87      +  5'UTR          Xenopus globin 5'-UTR: translational enhancer from the 5'-UTR of the major beta-globin gene of Xenopus laevis
    110..136     +  CDS            3xHA (fragment): three tandem HA epitope tags
    164..676     +  CDS            avrXa10 (fragment): AVX10_XANOO - Experimental evidence at protein level: Swiss-Prot protein existence level 1. Avirulence protein. Induces the hypersensitive response (HR)in rice plants carrying the resistance gene Xa10. Activity depends on the presence of the core repeat domains; replacement with repeat domains from other proteins (AvrBs3 of X.euvesicatoria (AC P14727) or AvrXa7 of this organism) does not elicit the HR. Probably acts as a transcription factor in its host plant (rice) to induce plant resistance or disease. From Xanthomonas oryzae pv. oryzae.
   2165..2368    +  CDS            pthXo1 (fragment): PTHX1_XANOP - Also known as tal2b. Experimental evidence at protein level: Swiss-Prot protein existence level 1. Avirulence protein. Acts as a transcription factor in rice, inducing expression of a number of host genes including SWEET11 (Os8N3, XA13, AC Q6YZF3) in susceptible plants with the Xa13 allele. Plants with the xa13 allele, which has an altered promoter, are resistant to bacterial blight caused by this bacterial strain and do not induce SWEET11. The xa13 allele elicits an atypical hypersensitive response (HR). PthXo1 binds SWEET11 promoter DNA in a sequence-specific manner. From Xanth
   2366..2386    +  CDS            FLAG (fragment): FLAG® epitope tag, followed by an enterokinase cleavage site
   2493..2618    +  3'UTR          Xenopus globin 3'-UTR: 3'-UTR of the major beta-globin gene of Xenopus laevis
   2707..2725    -  promoter       T7 promoter: promoter for bacteriophage T7 RNA polymerase
   2728..2885    +  CDS            lacZα (fragment): LacZα fragment of β-galactosidase; lacZ fragment
   2917..3345    -  rep_origin     f1 ori (sequence partly withheld): f1 bacteriophage origin of replication; arrow indicates direction of (+) strand synthesis
   3372..3476    +  promoter       AmpR promoter: bla
   3477..4337    +  CDS            AmpR: β-lactamase; bla; confers resistance to ampicillin, carbenicillin, and related antibiotics
   4508..5096    +  rep_origin     ori: high-copy-number ColE1/pMB1/pBR322/pUC origin of replication
   5279..5371    +  CDS            lacI (fragment): lac repressor; lacI; The lac repressor binds to the lac operator to inhibit transcription in E. coli. This inhibition can be relieved by adding lactose or isopropyl-β-D-thiogalactopyranoside (IPTG).
   5384..5405    +  protein_bind   CAP binding site: CAP binding activates transcription in the presence of cAMP. E. coli catabolite activator protein
   5420..5450    +  promoter       lac promoter: promoter for the E. coli lac operon
   5458..5474    +  protein_bind   lac operator: The lac repressor binds to the lac operator to inhibit transcription in E. coli. This inhibition can be relieved by adding lactose or isopropyl-β-D-thiogalactopyranoside (IPTG). lac repressor encoded by lacI
