[The description below was written by a language model from this plasmid's Addgene catalogue record and pLannotate feature annotations shown in this document.]
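Description:
TAL-L1-Tf1-Ctrl is a 5.5 kb in vitro transcription template built on the pRN3p backbone, designed to produce mRNA with T3 RNA polymerase for expression in mammalian cells rather than to drive expression directly from transfected DNA. It is propagated in E. coli as a high-copy plasmid through a ColE1/pUC-type origin and selected with ampicillin via the β-lactamase gene. An f1 origin and remnants of the lac region (lac promoter and operator, CAP site, and lacZα and lacI fragments) are carried over from the parental cloning vector.

The transcription unit begins with a T3 promoter followed by the Xenopus β-globin 5′ UTR, which acts as a translational enhancer, and ends with the Xenopus β-globin 3′ UTR. These flanking UTRs are a standard arrangement for making stable, efficiently translated synthetic mRNA. Between them lies the TAL-L1-Tf1 open reading frame, which encodes a TALE DNA-binding protein directed against LINE-1 sequence. It carries an N-terminal HA tag and a C-terminal FLAG tag. The annotation software recognises the TALE's flanking portions as fragments homologous to the Xanthomonas effectors AvrXa10 and PthXo1, while the central stretch, presumably the repeat array, is left unannotated. An antisense T7 promoter sits downstream of the 3′ UTR.

According to the record, the TALE is followed by a multiple cloning site rather than by an effector domain. Together with the "Ctrl" name, this suggests a DNA-binding-only control and a scaffold into which effector domains can be cloned. The associated work concerns LINE-1 activity and chromatin accessibility in the early mouse embryo, though the record does not describe how the mRNA is delivered.
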