Addgene plasmid #103036: TAL-L1-Tf1-Ctrl
Purpose: Plasmid for IvT reaction with T3. Encodes LINE-1 specific TALE sequence followed by multi cloning site
Depositing lab: Maria-Elena Torres-Padilla. Depositing organization: Helmholtz Munich. Publication: LINE-1 activation after fertilization regulates global chromatin accessibility in the early mouse embryo. Jachowicz JW, Bing X, Pontabry J, Boskovic A, Rando OJ, Torres-Padilla ME. Nat Genet. 2017 Aug 28. doi: 10.1038/ng.3945. PubMed 28846101.
Backbone
  Vector backbone: pRN3p
  Vector type: T3 in vitro transcription for expression in mammalian cells
Growth in bacteria
  Bacterial resistance: Ampicillin, 100 μg/mL
  Growth temperature: 37°C
  Growth strain: DH5alpha
  Copy number: High Copy
Gene/Insert
  Gene/Insert name: TAL-L1-Tf1
  Tag / fusion protein: HA (N terminal on insert); FLAG (C terminal on insert)
  Cloning method: Restriction Enzyme; 5′ cloning site BamHI (destroyed during cloning); 3′ cloning site BsrGI (not destroyed)
  Sequencing primers: 5′ T3
Terms and licenses: Academic/Nonprofit Terms; Industry Terms: Not Available to Industry
How to cite: TAL-L1-Tf1-Ctrl was a gift from Maria-Elena Torres-Padilla (Addgene plasmid # 103036 ; http://n2t.net/addgene:103036 ; RRID:Addgene_103036)
